>Addgene plasmid #220175 | pGM216 | addgene full sequence | sequence record 434236 | Addgene NGS Result
AGGGAATTAATTCGAGCTCGGTACCTTTAAGACCAATGACTTACAAGGCAGCTGTAGATCTTAGCCACTT
TTTAAAAGAAAAGGGGGGACTGGAAGGGCTAATTCACTCCCAACGAAGACAAGATCTGCTTTTTGCTTGT
ACTGGGTCTCTCTGGTTAGACCAGATCTGAGCCTGGGAGCTCTCTGGCTAACTAGGGAACCCACTGCTTA
AGCCTCAATAAAGCTTGCCTTGAGTGCTTCAAGTAGTGTGTGCCCGTCTGTTGTGTGACTCTGGTAACTA
GAGATCCCTCAGACCCTTTTAGTCAGTGTGGAAAATCTCTAGCAGCATCTAGAATTAATTCCGTGTATTC
TATAGTGTCACCTAAATCGTATGTGTATGATACATAAGGTTATGTATTAATTGTAGCCGCGTTCTAACGA
CAATATGTACAAGCCTAATTGTGTAGCATCTGGCTTACTGAAGCAGACCCTATCATCTCTCTCGTAAACT
GCCGTCAGAGTCGGTTTGGTTGGACGAACCTTCTGAGTTTCTGGTAACGCCGTCCCGCACCCGGAAATGG
TCAGCGAACCAATCAGCAGGGTCATCGCTAGCCAGATCCTCTACGCCGGACGCATCGTGGCCGGCATCAC
CGGCGCCACAGGTGCGGTTGCTGGCGCCTATATCGCCGACATCACCGATGGGGAAGATCGGGCTCGCCAC
TTCGGGCTCATGAGCGCTTGTTTCGGCGTGGGTATGGTGGCAGGCCCCGTGGCCGGGGGACTGTTGGGCG
CCATCTCCTTGCATGCACCATTCCTTGCGGCGGCGGTGCTCAACGGCCTCAACCTACTACTGGGCTGCTT
CCTAATGCAGGAGTCGCATAAGGGAGAGCGTCGAATGGTGCACTCTCAGTACAATCTGCTCTGATGCCGC
ATAGTTAAGCCAGCCCCGACACCCGCCAACACCCGCTGACGCGCCCTGACGGGCTTGTCTGCTCCCGGCA
TCCGCTTACAGACAAGCTGTGACCGTCTCCGGGAGCTGCATGTGTCAGAGGTTTTCACCGTCATCACCGA
AACGCGCGAGACGAAAGGGCCTCGTGATACGCCTATTTTTATAGGTTAATGTCATGATAATAATGGTTTC
TTAGACGTCAGGTGGCACTTTTCGGGGAAATGTGCGCGGAACCCCTATTTGTTTATTTTTCTAAATACAT
TCAAATATGTATCCGCTCATGAGACAATAACCCTGATAAATGCTTCAATAATATTGAAAAAGGAAGAGTA
TGAGTATTCAACATTTCCGTGTCGCCCTTATTCCCTTTTTTGCGGCATTTTGCCTTCCTGTTTTTGCTCA
CCCAGAAACGCTGGTGAAAGTAAAAGATGCTGAAGATCAGTTGGGTGCACGAGTGGGTTACATCGAACTG
GATCTCAACAGCGGTAAGATCCTTGAGAGTTTTCGCCCCGAAGAACGTTTTCCAATGATGAGCACTTTTA
AAGTTCTGCTATGTGGCGCGGTATTATCCCGTATTGACGCCGGGCAAGAGCAACTCGGTCGCCGCATACA
CTATTCTCAGAATGACTTGGTTGAGTACTCACCAGTCACAGAAAAGCATCTTACGGATGGCATGACAGTA
AGAGAATTATGCAGTGCTGCCATAACCATGAGTGATAACACTGCGGCCAACTTACTTCTGACAACGATCG
GAGGACCGAAGGAGCTAACCGCTTTTTTGCACAACATGGGGGATCATGTAACTCGCCTTGATCGTTGGGA
ACCGGAGCTGAATGAAGCCATACCAAACGACGAGCGTGACACCACGATGCCTGTAGCAATGGCAACAACG
TTGCGCAAACTATTAACTGGCGAACTACTTACTCTAGCTTCCCGGCAACAATTAATAGACTGGATGGAGG
CGGATAAAGTTGCAGGACCACTTCTGCGCTCGGCCCTTCCGGCTGGCTGGTTTATTGCTGATAAATCTGG
AGCCGGTGAGCGTGGGTCTCGCGGTATCATTGCAGCACTGGGGCCAGATGGTAAGCCCTCCCGTATCGTA
GTTATCTACACGACGGGGAGTCAGGCAACTATGGATGAACGAAATAGACAGATCGCTGAGATAGGTGCCT
CACTGATTAAGCATTGGTAACTGTCAGACCAAGTTTACTCATATATACTTTAGATTGATTTAAAACTTCA
TTTTTAATTTAAAAGGATCTAGGTGAAGATCCTTTTTGATAATCTCATGACCAAAATCCCTTAACGTGAG
TTTTCGTTCCACTGAGCGTCAGACCCCGTAGAAAAGATCAAAGGATCTTCTTGAGATCCTTTTTTTCTGC
GCGTAATCTGCTGCTTGCAAACAAAAAAACCACCGCTACCAGCGGTGGTTTGTTTGCCGGATCAAGAGCT
ACCAACTCTTTTTCCGAAGGTAACTGGCTTCAGCAGAGCGCAGATACCAAATACTGTTCTTCTAGTGTAG
CCGTAGTTAGGCCACCACTTCAAGAACTCTGTAGCACCGCCTACATACCTCGCTCTGCTAATCCTGTTAC
CAGTGGCTGCTGCCAGTGGCGATAAGTCGTGTCTTACCGGGTTGGACTCAAGACGATAGTTACCGGATAA
GGCGCAGCGGTCGGGCTGAACGGGGGGTTCGTGCACACAGCCCAGCTTGGAGCGAACGACCTACACCGAA
CTGAGATACCTACAGCGTGAGCTATGAGAAAGCGCCACGCTTCCCGAAGGGAGAAAGGCGGACAGGTATC
CGGTAAGCGGCAGGGTCGGAACAGGAGAGCGCACGAGGGAGCTTCCAGGGGGAAACGCCTGGTATCTTTA
TAGTCCTGTCGGGTTTCGCCACCTCTGACTTGAGCGTCGATTTTTGTGATGCTCGTCAGGGGGGCGGAGC
CTATGGAAAAACGCCAGCAACGCGGCCTTTTTACGGTTCCTGGCCTTTTGCTGGCCTTTTGCTCACATGT
TCTTTCCTGCGTTATCCCCTGATTCTGTGGATAACCGTATTACCGCCTTTGAGTGAGCTGATACCGCTCG
CCGCAGCCGAACGACCGAGCGCAGCGAGTCAGTGAGCGAGGAAGCGGAAGAGCGCCCAATACGCAAACCG
CCTCTCCCCGCGCGTTGGCCGATTCATTAATGCAGCTGTGGAATGTGTGTCAGTTAGGGTGTGGAAAGTC
CCCAGGCTCCCCAGCAGGCAGAAGTATGCAAAGCATGCATCTCAATTAGTCAGCAACCAGGTGTGGAAAG
TCCCCAGGCTCCCCAGCAGGCAGAAGTATGCAAAGCATGCATCTCAATTAGTCAGCAACCATAGTCCCGC
CCCTAACTCCGCCCATCCCGCCCCTAACTCCGCCCAGTTCCGCCCATTCTCCGCCCCATGGCTGACTAAT
TTTTTTTATTTATGCAGAGGCCGAGGCCGCCTCGGCCTCTGAGCTATTCCAGAAGTAGTGAGGAGGCTTT
TTTGGAGGCCTAGGCTTTTGCAAAAAGCTTGGACACAAGACAGGCTTGCGAGATATGTTTGAGAATACCA
CTTTATCCCGCGTCAGGGAGAGGCAGTGCGTAAAAAGACGCGGACTCATGTGAAATACTGGTTTTTAGTG
CGCCAGATCTCTATAATCTCGCGCAACCTATTTTCCCCTCGAACACTTTTTAAGCCGTAGATAAACAGGC
TGGGACACTTCACATGAGCGAAAAATACATCGTCACCTGGGACATGTTGCAGATCCATGCACGTAAACTC
GCAAGCCGACTGATGCCTTCTGAACAATGGAAAGGCATTATTGCCGTAAGCCGTGGCGGTCTGTACCGGG
TGCGTTACTGGCGCGTGAACTGGGTATTCGTCATGTCGATACCGTTTGTATTTCCAGCTACGATCACGAC
AACCAGCGCGAGCTTAAAGTGCTGAAACGCGCAGAAGGCGATGGCGAAGGCTTCATCGTTATTGATGACC
TGGTGGATACCGGTGGTACTGCGGTTGCGATTCGTGAAATGTATCCAAAAGCGCACTTTGTCACCATCTT
CGCAAAACCGGCTGGTCGTCCGCTGGTTGATGACTATGTTGTTGATATCCCGCAAGATACCTGGATTGAA
CAGCCGTGGGATATGGGCGTCGTATTCGTCCCGCCAATCTCCGGTCGCTAATCTTTTCAACGCCTGGCAC
TGCCGGGCGTTGTTCTTTTTAACTTCAGGCGGGTTACAATAGTTTCCAGTAAGTATTCTGGAGGCTGCAT
CCATGACACAGGCAAACCTGAGCGAAACCCTGTTCAAACCCCGCTTTAAACATCCTGAAACCTCGACGCT
AGTCCGCCGCTTTAATCACGGCGCACAACCGCCTGTGCAGTCGGCCCTTGATGGTAAAACCATCCCTCAC
TGGTATCGCATGATTAACCGTCTGATGTGGATCTGGCGCGGCATTGACCCACGCGAAATCCTCGACGTCC
AGGCACGTATTGTGATGAGCGATGCCGAACGTACCGACGATGATTTATACGATACGGTGATTGGCTACCG
TGGCGGCAACTGGATTTATGAGTGGGCCCCGGATCTTTGTGAAGGAACCTTACTTCTGTGGTGTGACATA
ATTGGACAAACTACCTACAGAGATTTAAAGCTCTAAGGTAAATATAAAATTTTTAAGTGTATAATGTGTT
AAACTACTGATTCTAATTGTTTGTGTATTTTAGATTCCAACCTATGGAACTGATGAATGGGAGCAGTGGT
GGAATGCCTTTAATGAGGAAAACCTGTTTTGCTCAGAAGAAATGCCATCTAGTGATGATGAGGCTACTGC
TGACTCTCAACATTCTACTCCTCCAAAAAAGAAGAGAAAGGTAGAAGACCCCAAGGACTTTCCTTCAGAA
TTGCTAAGTTTTTTGAGTCATGCTGTGTTTAGTAATAGAACTCTTGCTTGCTTTGCTATTTACACCACAA
AGGAAAAAGCTGCACTGCTATACAAGAAAATTATGGAAAAATATTCTGTAACCTTTATAAGTAGGCATAA
CAGTTATAATCATAACATACTGTTTTTTCTTACTCCACACAGGCATAGAGTGTCTGCTATTAATAACTAT
GCTCAAAAATTGTGTACCTTTAGCTTTTTAATTTGTAAAGGGGTTAATAAGGAATATTTGATGTATAGTG
CCTTGACTAGAGATCATAATCAGCCATACCACATTTGTAGAGGTTTTACTTGCTTTAAAAAACCTCCCAC
ACCTCCCCCTGAACCTGAAACATAAAATGAATGCAATTGTTGTTGTTAACTTGTTTATTGCAGCTTATAA
TGGTTACAAATAAAGCAATAGCATCACAAATTTCACAAATAAAGCATTTTTTTCACTGCATTCTAGTTGT
GGTTTGTCCAAACTCATCAATGTATCTTATCATGTCTGGATCAACTGGATAACTCAAGCTAACCAAAATC
ATCCCAAACTTCCCACCCCATACCCTATTACCACTGCCAATTACCTGTGGTTTCATTTACTCTAAACCTG
TGATTCCTCTGAATTATTTTCATTTTAAAGAAATTGTATTTGTTAAATATGTACTACAAACTTAGTAGTT
GGAAGGGCTAATTCACTCCCAAAGAAGACAAGATATCCTTGATCTGTGGATCTACCACACACAAGGCTAC
TTCCCTGATTAGCAGAACTACACACCAGGGCCAGGGGTCAGATATCCACTGACCTTTGGATGGTGCTACA
AGCTAGTACCAGTTGAGCCAGATAAGGTAGAAGAGGCCAATAAAGGAGAGAACACCAGCTTGTTACACCC
TGTGAGCCTGCATGGGATGGATGACCCGGAGAGAGAAGTGTTAGAGTGGAGGTTTGACAGCCGCCTAGCA
TTTCATCACGTGGCCCGAGAGCTGCATCCGGAGTACTTCAAGAACTGCTGATATCGAGCTTGCTACAAGG
GACTTTCCGCTGGGGACTTTCCAGGGAGGCGTGGCCTGGGCGGGACTGGGGAGTGGCGAGCCCTCAGATC
CTGCATATAAGCAGCTGCTTTTTGCCTGTACTGGGTCTCTCTGGTTAGACCAGATCTGAGCCTGGGAGCT
CTCTGGCTAACTAGGGAACCCACTGCTTAAGCCTCAATAAAGCTTGCCTTGAGTGCTTCAAGTAGTGTGT
GCCCGTCTGTTGTGTGACTCTGGTAACTAGAGATCCCTCAGACCCTTTTAGTCAGTGTGGAAAATCTCTA
GCAGTGGCGCCCGAACAGGGACTTGAAAGCGAAAGGGAAACCAGAGGAGCTCTCTCGACGCAGGACTCGG
CTTGCTGAAGCGCGCACGGCAAGAGGCGAGGGGCGGCGACTGGTGAGTACGCCAAAAATTTTGACTAGCG
GAGGCTAGAAGGAGAGAGATGGGTGCGAGAGCGTCAGTATTAAGCGGGGGAGAATTAGATCGCGATGGGA
AAAAATTCGGTTAAGGCCAGGGGGAAAGAAAAAATATAAATTAAAACATATAGTATGGGCAAGCAGGGAG
CTAGAACGATTCGCAGTTAATCCTGGCCTGTTAGAAACATCAGAAGGCTGTAGACAAATACTGGGACAGC
TACAACCATCCCTTCAGACAGGATCAGAAGAACTTAGATCATTATATAATACAGTAGCAACCCTCTATTG
TGTGCATCAAAGGATAGAGATAAAAGACACCAAGGAAGCTTTAGACAAGATAGAGGAAGAGCAAAACAAA
AGTAAGACCACCGCACAGCAAGCGGCCGGCCGCTGATCTTCAGACCTGGAGGAGGAGATATGAGGGACAA
TTGGAGAAGTGAATTATATAAATATAAAGTAGTAAAAATTGAACCATTAGGAGTAGCACCCACCAAGGCA
AAGAGAAGAGTGGTGCAGAGAGAAAAAAGAGCAGTGGGAATAGGAGCTTTGTTCCTTGGGTTCTTGGGAG
CAGCAGGAAGCACTATGGGCGCAGCGTCAATGACGCTGACGGTACAGGCCAGACAATTATTGTCTGGTAT
AGTGCAGCAGCAGAACAATTTGCTGAGGGCTATTGAGGCGCAACAGCATCTGTTGCAACTCACAGTCTGG
GGCATCAAGCAGCTCCAGGCAAGAATCCTGGCTGTGGAAAGATACCTAAAGGATCAACAGCTCCTGGGGA
TTTGGGGTTGCTCTGGAAAACTCATTTGCACCACTGCTGTGCCTTGGAATGCTAGTTGGAGTAATAAATC
TCTGGAACAGATTTGGAATCACACGACCTGGATGGAGTGGGACAGAGAAATTAACAATTACACAAGCTTA
ATACACTCCTTAATTGAAGAATCGCAAAACCAGCAAGAAAAGAATGAACAAGAATTATTGGAATTAGATA
AATGGGCAAGTTTGTGGAATTGGTTTAACATAACAAATTGGCTGTGGTATATAAAATTATTCATAATGAT
AGTAGGAGGCTTGGTAGGTTTAAGAATAGTTTTTGCTGTACTTTCTATAGTGAATAGAGTTAGGCAGGGA
TATTCACCATTATCGTTTCAGACCCACCTCCCAACCCCGAGGGGACCCGACAGGCCCGAAGGAATAGAAG
AAGAAGGTGGAGAGAGAGACAGAGACAGATCCATTCGATTAGTGAACGGATCTCGACGGTATCGCCAAAT
GGCAGTATTCATCCACAATTTTAAAAGAAAAGGGGGGATTGGGGGGTACAGTGCAGGGGAAAGAATAGTA
GACATAATAGCAACAGACATACAAACTAAAGAATTACAAAAACAAATTACAAAAATTCAAAATTTTCGGG
TTTATTACAGGGACAGCAGAGATCCAGTTTGGATCGATAAGCTTGATATCGAATTCGGGAGGTGGTCCCT
GCAGTTACGCCAATGATAACCCCCGCCAGAAAAATCTTAGTAGCCTTCCCTTTTTGTTTTCCGTGCCCCA
ACTCGGCGGATTGACTCGGCCCCTTCCGGAAACACCCGAATCAACTTCTAGTCAAATTATTGTTCACGCC
GCAATGACCCACCCCTGGCCCGCGTCTGTGGAACTGACCCCTGGTGTACAGGAGAGTTCGCTGCTGAAAG
TGGTCCCAAAGGGGTACTAGTTTTTAAGCTCCCAACTCCCCCTCCCCCAGCGTCTGGAGGATTCCACACC
CTCGCACCGCAGGGGCGAGGAAGTGGGCGGAGTCCGGTTTTGGCGCCAGCCGCTGAGGCTGCCAAGCAGA
AAAGCCACCGCTGAGGAGACTCCGGTCACTGTCCTCGCCCCGCCTCCCCCTTCCCTCCCCTTGGGGACCA
CCGGGCGCCACGCCGCGAACGGTAAGTGCCGCGGTCGTCGGCGCCTCCGCCCTCCCCCTAGGGCCCCAAT
TCCCAGCGGGCGCGGCGCGCGGCCCCTCCCCCCGCCGGGCGCGCGCCCGCTGCCCCGCCCTTCGTGGCCG
CCCGGCGTGGGCGGTGCCACCCCTCCCCCCGGCGGCCCCGCGCGCAGCTCCCGGCTCCCTCCCCCTTCGG
ATGTGGCTTGAGCTGTAGGCGCGGAGGGGCTCCGGTGCCCGTCAGTGGGCAGAGCGCACATCGCCCACAG
TCCCCGAGAAGTTGGGGGGAGGGGTCGGCAATTGAACCGGTGCCTAGAGAAGGTGGCGCGGGGTAAACTG
GGAAAGTGATGTCGTGTACTGGCTCCGCCTTTTTCCCGAGGGTGGGGGAGAACCGTATATAAGTGCAGTA
GTCGCCGTGAACGTTCTTTTTCGCAACGGGTTTGCCGCCAGAACACAGGTAAGTGCCGTGTGTGGTTCCC
GCGGGCCTGGCCTCTTTACGGGTTATGGCCCTTGCGTGCCTTGAATTACTTCCACCTGGCTGCAGTACGT
GATTCTTGATCCCGAGCTTCGGGTTGGAAGTGGGTGGGAGAGTTCGAGGCCTTGCGCTTAAGGAGCCCCT
TCGCCTCGTGCTTGAGTTGAGGCCTGGCCTGGGCGCTGGGGCCGCCGCGTGCGAATCTGGTGGCACCTTC
GCGCCTGTCTCGCTGCTTTCGATAAGTCTCTAGCCATTTAAAATTTTTGATGACCTGCTGCGACGCTTTT
TTTCTGGCAAGATAGTCTTGTAAATGCGGGCCAAGATCTGCACACTGGTATTTCGGTTTTTGGGGCCGCG
GGCGGCGACGGGGCCCGTGCGTCCCAGCGCACATGTTCGGCGAGGCGGGGCCTGCGAGCGCGGCCACCGA
GAATCGGACGGGGGTAGTCTCAAGCTGGCCGGCCTGCTCTGGTGCCTGGCCTCGCGCCGCCGTGTATCGC
CCCGCCCTGGGCGGCAAGGCTGGCCCGGTCGGCACCAGTTGCGTGAGCGGAAAGATGGCCGCTTCCCGGC
CCTGCTGCAGGGAGCTCAAAATGGAGGACGCGGCGCTCGGGAGAGCGGGCGGGTGAGTCACCCACACAAA
GGAAAAGGGCCTTTCCGTCCTCAGCCGTCGCTTCATGTGACTCCACGGAGTACCGGGCGCCGTCCAGGCA
CCTCGATTAGTTCTCGAGCTTTTGGAGTACGTCGTCTTTAGGTTGGGGGGAGGGGTTTTATGCGATGGAG
TTTCCCCACACTGAGTGGGTGGAGACTGAAGTTAGGCCAGCTTGGCACTTGATGTAATTCTCCTTGGAAT
TTGCCCTTTTTGAGTTTGGATCTTGGTTCATTCTCAAGCCTCAGACAGTGGTTCAAAGTTTTTTTCTTCC
ATTTCAGGTGTCGTGGAATTCTCACGCGTCTGCAGGATATCAAGCTTGCGGTACCGCGGGCCCGAAGCTT
ACGCCACCATGAGCGAGCTGATTAAGGAGAACATGCACATGAAGCTGTACATGGAGGGCACCGTGGACAA
CCATCACTTCAAGTGCACATCCGAGGGCGAAGGCAAGCCCTACGAGGGCACCCAGACCATGAGAATCAAG
GTGGTCGAGGGCGGCCCTCTCCCCTTCGCCTTCGACATCCTGGCTACTAGCTTCCTCTACGGCAGCAAGA
CCTTCATCAACCACACCCAGGGCATCCCCGACTTCTTCAAGCAGTCCTTCCCTGAGGGCTTCACATGGGA
GAGAGTCACCACATACGAAGACGGGGGCGTGCTGACCGCTACCCAGGACACCAGCCTCCAGGACGGCTGC
CTCATCTACAACGTCAAGATCAGAGGGGTGAACTTCACATCCAACGGCCCTGTGATGCAGAAGAAAACAC
TCGGCTGGGAGGCCTTCACCGAGACGCTGTACCCCGCTGACGGCGGCCTGGAAGGCAGAAACGACATGGC
CCTGAAGCTCGTGGGCGGGAGCCATCTGATCGCAAACATCAAGACCACATATAGATCCAAGAAACCCGCT
AAGAACCTCAAGATGCCTGGCGTCTACTATGTGGACTACAGACTGGAAAGAATCAAGGAGGCCAACAACG
AGACCTACGTCGAGCAGCACGAGGTGGCAGTGGCCAGATACTGCGACCTCCCTAGCAAACTGGGGCACAA
GCTTAATGGAAGCGGAGCTACTAACTTCAGCCTGCTGAAGCAGGCTGGAGACGTGGAGGAGAACCCTGGA
CCTGGATCCGGATCCGACTACAAAGACCATGACGGTGATTATAAAGATCATGACATCGATTACAAGGATG
ACGATGACAAGGCCGGATCTGGATCTGGCAGTGGATCAGGATCTGGTAGTGGTAGTGGTAGCGGAAGTGG
AAGTGGCAGTGGGGAGAAGTCAGAGAACTGTGGGGTTCCAGAGGATCTGTTAAATGGTTTGAAGGTTACA
GATACTCAGGAAGCCGAGTGTGCTGGCCCTCCAGTTCCTGATCCCAAAAATCAGCATTCCCAGAGTAAGC
TGCTCAGGGATGATGAGGCCCATCTCCAGGAGGACCAGGGAGAAGAGGAGTGTTTTCATGACTGCAGTGC
CTCATTTGAGGAGGAGCCAGGAGCGGACAAGGTTGAGAACAAATCTAATGAAGATGTGAATTCCTCTGAA
CTAGATGAAGAATACCTAATAGAACTGGAAAAAAACATGTCGGATGAAGAGAAACAGAAAAGAAGAGAAG
AGAGCACTAGACTAAAGGAGGAGGGAAATGAACAGTTTAAGAAAGGAGATTATATAGAAGCTGAAAGTTC
TTATAGTCGAGCCCTCGAAATGTGCCCATCCTGCTTCCAAAAGGAGAGGTCGATTCTATTTTCAAATAGA
GCTGCAGCAAGGATGAAACAGGACAAGAAAGAAATGGCCATCAATGACTGCAGCAAAGCAATTCAATTAA
ACCCCAGCTATATCGCCGCAATATTGGCCAGAGCAGAGTTGTATGAGAAGACGGACAAGCTAGATGAAGC
CCTGGAAGACTATAAATCTATATTAGAAAAAGATCCATCAATACATCAAGCAAGAGAAGCTTGTATGAGA
TTACCTAAGCAAATTGAAGAACGTAATGAAAGACTAAAAGAAGAGATGTTAGGTAAATTAAAAGATCTTG
GGAACTTGGTTCTCCGACCTTTTGGGCTCTCCACGGAAAATTTCCAGATCAAACAGGATTCCTCTACCGG
CTCGTACTCCATCAATTTCGTTCAAAATCCAAATAATAACAGATAATAAGGCCGCGACTCTAGAGTCGAC
CTGCAGGCATGCAAGCTTGATATCAAGCTTATCGATAATCAACCTCTGGATTACAAAATTTGTGAAAGAT
TGACTGGTATTCTTAACTATGTTGCTCCTTTTACGCTATGTGGATACGCTGCTTTAATGCCTTTGTATCA
TGCTATTGCTTCCCGTATGGCTTTCATTTTCTCCTCCTTGTATAAATCCTGGTTGCTGTCTCTTTATGAG
GAGTTGTGGCCCGTTGTCAGGCAACGTGGCGTGGTGTGCACTGTGTTTGCTGACGCAACCCCCACTGGTT
GGGGCATTGCCACCACCTGTCAGCTCCTTTCCGGGACTTTCGCTTTCCCCCTCCCTATTGCCACGGCGGA
ACTCATCGCCGCCTGCCTTGCCCGCTGCTGGACAGGGGCTCGGCTGTTGGGCACTGACAATTCCGTGGTG
TTGTCGGGGAAATCATCGTCCTTTCCTTGGCTGCTCGCCTGTGTTGCCACCTGGATTCTGCGCGGGACGT
CCTTCTGCTACGTCCCTTCGGCCCTCAATCCAGCGGACCTTCCTTCCCGCGGCCTGCTGCCGGCTCTGCG
GCCTCTTCCGCGTCTTCGCCTTCGCCCTCAGACGAGTCGGATCTCCCTTTGGGCCGCCTCCCCGCATCGA
TACCGTCGACCTCG
Features (pLannotate 1.2.2; 36 found; start..end, strand, type, name):
     21..89      +  CDS            nef (fragment): NEF_HV1Z2 - Experimental evidence at protein level: Swiss-Prot protein existence level 1. Extracellular Nef protein targets CD4(+) T-lymphocytes for apoptosis by interacting with CXCR4 surface receptors. From Human immunodeficiency virus type 1 group M subtype D (isolate Z2/CDC-Z34) (HIV-1).
     91..324     +  LTR            3' LTR (ΔU3): self-inactivating 3' long terminal repeat (LTR) from HIV-1
    349..367     -  promoter       SP6 promoter: promoter for bacteriophage SP6 RNA polymerase
    595..874     +  CDS            TcR (fragment): tetracycline efflux protein; tet; confers resistance to tetracycline
    875..923     -  misc_feature   bom (fragment): basis of mobility region from pBR322
   1025..1060    -  CDS            rop (fragment): Rop protein, which maintains plasmids at low copy number; rop
   1155..1259    +  promoter       AmpR promoter: bla
   1260..2120    +  CDS            AmpR: β-lactamase; bla; confers resistance to ampicillin, carbenicillin, and related antibiotics
   2291..2879    +  rep_origin     ori: high-copy-number ColE1/pMB1/pBR322/pUC origin of replication
   3062..3118    +  CDS            lacI (fragment): lac repressor; lacI; The lac repressor binds to the lac operator to inhibit transcription in E. coli. This inhibition can be relieved by adding lactose or isopropyl-β-D-thiogalactopyranoside (IPTG).
   3125..3454    +  promoter       SV40 promoter: SV40 enhancer and early promoter
   3654..3773    +  CDS            gpt (fragment): XGPT_ECOLI - Also known as gpp, gxu. Experimental evidence at protein level: Swiss-Prot protein existence level 1. Purine salvage pathway enzyme that catalyzes the transfer of the ribosyl-5-phosphate group from 5-phospho-alpha-D-ribose 1- diphosphate (PRPP) to the N9 position of the 6-oxopurines guanine and xanthine to form the corresponding ribonucleotides GMP (guanosine 5'- monophosphate) and XMP (xanthosine 5'-monophosphate), with the release of PPi. To a lesser extent, also acts on hypoxanthine (PubMed:9100006, PubMed:3886014). Does not ribophosphorylate adenine (PubMed:3886014). From Esch
   3773..4108    +  CDS            gpt (fragment): XGPT_ECOLI - Also known as gpp, gxu. Experimental evidence at protein level: Swiss-Prot protein existence level 1. Purine salvage pathway enzyme that catalyzes the transfer of the ribosyl-5-phosphate group from 5-phospho-alpha-D-ribose 1- diphosphate (PRPP) to the N9 position of the 6-oxopurines guanine and xanthine to form the corresponding ribonucleotides GMP (guanosine 5'- monophosphate) and XMP (xanthosine 5'-monophosphate), with the release of PPi. To a lesser extent, also acts on hypoxanthine (PubMed:9100006, PubMed:3886014). Does not ribophosphorylate adenine (PubMed:3886014). From Esch
   4203..4508    +  CDS            frsA (fragment): FRSA_ECOLI - Also known as yafA. Experimental evidence at protein level: Swiss-Prot protein existence level 1. Catalyzes the hydrolysis of esters (PubMed:15808744). Displays esterase activity toward pNP-butyrate (PubMed:15808744). May stimulate mixed-acid fermentation by acting as a fermentation/respiration switch that down-regulates respiration and up- regulates fermentation rates (PubMed:15169777). From Escherichia coli (strain K12).
   4512..4586    +  CDS            small t antigen (fragment): SV40 (simian virus 40) small t antigen
   4588..4653    +  intron         small t intron: SV40 (simian virus 40) small t antigen intron
   4783..4803    +  CDS            SV40 NLS: nuclear localization signal of SV40 (simian virus 40) large T antigen
   5122..5205    +  CDS            large T antigen (fragment): large T antigen from SV40 (simian virus 40)
   5228..5362    +  polyA_signal   SV40 poly(A) signal: SV40 polyadenylation signal
   5529..5858    +  CDS            nef (fragment): NEF_HV1BR - Experimental evidence at protein level: Swiss-Prot protein existence level 1. Extracellular Nef protein targets CD4(+) T-lymphocytes for apoptosis by interacting with CXCR4 surface receptors (PubMed:14990729). From Human immunodeficiency virus type 1 group M subtype B (isolate BRU/LAI) (HIV-1).
   5906..6163    +  LTR            5' LTR (truncated): truncated 5' long terminal repeat (LTR) from HIV-1
   6210..6335    +  misc_feature   HIV-1 Ψ: packaging signal of human immunodeficiency virus type 1
   6319..6657    +  CDS            HIV-1 gag (fragment): gag protein from human immunodeficiency virus 1; gag
   6832..7065    +  misc_feature   RRE: The Rev response element (RRE) of HIV-1 allows for Rev-dependent mRNA export from the nucleus to the cytoplasm.
   7442..7542    +  CDS            Rev (fragment): human immunodeficiency virus 1 (HIV-1) Rev protein; rev; enhances nuclear export of unspliced and incompletely spliced viral mRNAs
   7579..7696    +  misc_feature   cPPT/CTS: central polypurine tract and central termination sequence of HIV-1
   7733..7756    -  misc_feature   MCS (fragment): pBluescript multiple cloning site
   8447..8658    +  promoter       EF-1α core promoter: core promoter for human elongation factor EF-1α
   8659..9597    +  intron         EF-1α intron A: intron upstream of the start codon of human EF-1α
   9669..10367   +  CDS            TagBFP: TagBFP is a basic (constitutively fluorescent) blue fluorescent protein published in 2008, derived from Entacmaea quadricolor. It is reported to be a very rapidly-maturing monomer with very low acid sensitivity.
  10446..10511   +  CDS            3xFLAG: three tandem FLAG® epitope tags, followed by an enterokinase cleavage site
  10584..11453   +  CDS            TTC1: TTC1_HUMAN - Also known as TPR1. Experimental evidence at protein level: Swiss-Prot protein existence level 1. From Homo sapiens (Human).
  11468..11498   +  misc_feature   MCS (fragment): pUC18/19 multiple cloning site
  11499..11517   +  misc_feature   MCS (fragment): pBluescript multiple cloning site
  11517..12105   +  misc_feature   WPRE: woodchuck hepatitis virus posttranscriptional regulatory element
  12106..4       +  misc_feature   MCS (fragment) (across the origin): pBluescript multiple cloning site
