[The description below was written by a language model from this plasmid's Addgene catalogue record and pLannotate feature annotations shown in this document.]
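Description:
pGM216 is a lentiviral transfer plasmid built on the MH0006 backbone for expressing a mutant form of human TTC1 (also known as TPR1) in mammalian cells. It is propagated in E. coli through a high-copy ColE1/pUC-type origin and selected with ampicillin via the β-lactamase gene. The bacterial portion also carries annotated remnants typical of older HIV-derived vectors, including fragments of tetracycline resistance, rop and bom, and an SV40 promoter–gpt cassette with the SV40 small t intron and polyadenylation signal. These appear to be backbone remnants, since gpt is annotated only as fragments.

The viral region runs from a truncated HIV-1 5' LTR through the Ψ packaging signal, a partial gag sequence, the Rev response element and the cPPT/CTS, and ends in a ΔU3 self-inactivating 3' LTR. This arrangement lets the RNA genome be packaged when helper functions are supplied in trans, while leaving the integrated provirus with a transcriptionally inactive LTR. Expression within this unit is driven by the EF-1α core promoter with its intron A. It is followed by TagBFP, then a 3xFLAG epitope and the TTC1 coding sequence, with a WPRE downstream to enhance transcript stability and expression. The feature table leaves a short unannotated gap between TagBFP and 3xFLAG, so the record does not state how the blue reporter is linked to or separated from the tagged protein. TagBFP presumably serves to mark transduced cells.

The insert carries the R190A and R194A substitutions, which the record describes as a tetratricopeptide repeat (TPR) domain mutant. The N-terminal 3xFLAG tag allows detection or immunoprecipitation. The associated study concerns chaperone-mediated targeting of alpha-helical proteins to the mitochondrial outer membrane, which suggests the construct is used to test the role of the TTC1 TPR domain in that process.
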