Addgene plasmid #220175: pGM216
Purpose: Expresses exogenous TPR mutant TTC1 (R190A_R194A)
Depositing lab: Jonathan Weissman. Depositing organization: Whitehead Institute for Biomedical Research. Publication: Triaging of alpha-helical proteins to the mitochondrial outer membrane by distinct chaperone machinery based on substrate topology. Muthukumar G, Stevens TA, Inglis AJ, Esantsi TK, Saunders RA, Schulte F, Voorhees RM, Guna A, Weissman JS. Mol Cell. 2024 Mar 21;84(6):1101-1119.e9. doi: 10.1016/j.molcel.2024.01.028. Epub 2024 Feb 29. PubMed 38428433.
Backbone
  Vector backbone: MH0006
  Vector type: Lentiviral
Growth in bacteria
  Bacterial resistance: Ampicillin, 100 μg/mL
  Growth temperature: 37°C
  Growth strain: NEB Stable
  Copy number: High Copy
Gene/Insert
  Gene/Insert name: TTC1
  Species: H. sapiens (human)
  Insert size (bp): 1008
  Mutation: R190A + R194A
  Entrez Gene: TTC1 (a.k.a. TPR1)
  Tag / fusion protein: 3xFLAG (N terminal on insert)
  Cloning method: Gibson Cloning
Terms and licenses: Academic/Nonprofit Terms; Industry Terms: Not Available to Industry
How to cite: pGM216 was a gift from Jonathan Weissman (Addgene plasmid # 220175 ; http://n2t.net/addgene:220175 ; RRID:Addgene_220175)
